>Addgene plasmid #87010 | jk57 | depositor full sequence | sequence record 169741 | jk57 sequence 13326 bps
ATTGACGGCGTAGTACACACTATTGAATCAAACAGCCGACCAATTGCACTACCATCACAATGGAGAAGCC
AGTAGTAAACGTAGACGTAGACCCCCAGAGTCCGTTTGTCGTGCAACTGCAAAAAAGCTTCCCGCAATTT
GAGGTAGTAGCACAGCAGGTCACTCCAAATGACCATGCTAATGCCAGAGCATTTTCGCATCTGGCCAGTA
AACTAATCGAGCTGGAGGTTCCTACCACAGCGACGATCTTGGACATAGGCAGCGCACCGGCTCGTAGAAT
GTTTTCCGAGCACCAGTATCATTGTGTCTGCCCCATGCGTAGTCCAGAAGACCCGGACCGCATGATGAAA
TACGCCAGTAAACTGGCGGAAAAAGCGTGCAAGATTACAAACAAGAACTTGCATGAGAAGATTAAGGATC
TCCGGACCGTACTTGATACGCCGGATGCTGAAACACCATCGCTCTGCTTTCACAACGATGTTACCTGCAA
CATGCGTGCCGAATATTCCGTCATGCAGGACGTGTATATCAACGCTCCCGGAACTATCTATCATCAGGCT
ATGAAAGGCGTGCGGACCCTGTACTGGATTGGCTTCGACACCACCCAGTTCATGTTCTCGGCTATGGCAG
GTTCGTACCCTGCGTACAACACCAACTGGGCCGACGAGAAAGTCCTTGAAGCGCGTAACATCGGACTTTG
CAGCACAAAGCTGAGTGAAGGTAGGACAGGAAAATTGTCGATAATGAGGAAGAAGGAGTTGAAGCCCGGG
TCGCGGGTTTATTTCTCCGTAGGATCGACACTTTATCCAGAACACAGAGCCAGCTTGCAGAGCTGGCATC
TTCCATCGGTGTTCCACTTGAATGGAAAGCAGTCGTACACTTGCCGCTGTGATACAGTGGTGAGTTGCGA
AGGCTACGTAGTGAAGAAAATCACCATCAGTCCCGGGATCACGGGAGAAACCGTGGGATACGCGGTTACA
CACAATAGCGAGGGCTTCTTGCTATGCAAAGTTACTGACACAGTAAAAGGAGAACGGGTATCGTTCCCTG
TGTGCACGTACATCCCGGCCACCATATGCGATCAGATGACTGGTATAATGGCCACGGATATATCACCTGA
CGATGCACAAAAACTTCTGGTTGGGCTCAACCAGCGAATTGTCATTAACGGTAGGACTAACAGGAACACC
AACACCATGCAAAATTACCTTCTGCCGATCATAGCACAAGGGTTCAGCAAATGGGCTAAGGAGCGCAAGG
ATGATCTTGATAACGAGAAAATGCTGGGTACTAGAGAACGCAAGCTTACGTATGGCTGCTTGTGGGCGTT
TCGCACTAAGAAAGTACATTCGTTTTATCGCCCACCTGGAACGCAGACCTGCGTAAAAGTCCCAGCCTCT
TTTAGCGCTTTTCCCATGTCGTCCGTATGGACGACCTCTTTGCCCATGTCGCTGAGGCAGAAATTGAAAC
TGGCATTGCAACCAAAGAAGGAGGAAAAACTGCTGCAGGTCTCGGAGGAATTAGTCATGGAGGCCAAGGC
TGCTTTTGAGGATGCTCAGGAGGAAGCCAGAGCGGAGAAGCTCCGAGAAGCACTTCCACCATTAGTGGCA
GACAAAGGCATCGAGGCAGCCGCAGAAGTTGTCTGCGAAGTGGAGGGGCTCCAGGCGGACATCGGAGCAG
CATTAGTTGAAACCCCGCGCGGTCACGTAAGGATAATACCTCAAGCAAATGACCGTATGATCGGACAGTA
TATCGTTGTCTCGCCAAACTCTGTGCTGAAGAATGCCAAACTCGCACCAGCGCACCCGCTAGCAGATCAG
GTTAAGATCATAACACACTCCGGAAGATCAGGAAGGTACGCGGTCGAACCATACGACGCTAAAGTACTGA
TGCCAGCAGGAGGTGCCGTACCATGGCCAGAATTCCTAGCACTGAGTGAGAGCGCCACGTTAGTGTACAA
CGAAAGAGAGTTTGTGAACCGCAAACTATACCACATTGCCATGCATGGCCCCGCCAAGAATACAGAAGAG
GAGCAGTACAAGGTTACAAAGGCAGAGCTTGCAGAAACAGAGTACGTGTTTGACGTGGACAAGAAGCGTT
GCGTTAAGAAGGAAGAAGCCTCAGGTCTGGTCCTCTCGGGAGAACTGACCAACCCTCCCTATCATGAGCT
AGCTCTGGAGGGACTGAAGACCCGACCTGCGGTCCCGTACAAGGTCGAAACAATAGGAGTGATAGGCACA
CCGGGGTCGGGCAAGTCAGCTATTATCAAGTCAACTGTCACGGCACGAGATCTTGTTACCAGCGGAAAGA
AAGAAAATTGTCGCGAAATTGAGGCCGACGTGCTAAGACTGAGGGGTATGCAGATTACGTCGAAGACAGT
AGATTCGGTTATGCTCAACGGATGCCACAAAGCCGTAGAAGTGCTGTACGTTGACGAAGCGTTCGCGTGC
CACGCAGGAGCACTACTTGCCTTGATTGCTATCGTCAGGCCCCGCAAGAAGGTAGTACTATGCGGAGACC
CCATGCAATGCGGATTCTTCAACATGATGCAACTAAAGGTACATTTCAATCACCCTGAAAAAGACATATG
CACCAAGACATTCTACAAGTATATCTCCCGGCGTTGCACACAGCCAGTTACAGCTATTGTATCGACACTG
CATTACGATGGAAAGATGAAAACCACGAACCCGTGCAAGAAGAACATTGAAATCGATATTACAGGGGCCA
CAAAGCCGAAGCCAGGGGATATCATCCTGACATGTTTCCGCGGGTGGGTTAAGCAATTGCAAATCGACTA
TCCCGGACATGAAGTAATGACAGCCGCGGCCTCACAAGGGCTAACCAGAAAAGGAGTGTATGCCGTCCGG
CAAAAAGTCAATGAAAACCCACTGTACGCGATCACATCAGAGCATGTGAACGTGTTGCTCACCCGCACTG
AGGACAGGCTAGTGTGGAAAACCTTGCAGGGCGACCCATGGATTAAGCAGCCCACTAACATACCTAAAGG
AAACTTTCAGGCTACTATAGAGGACTGGGAAGCTGAACACAAGGGAATAATTGCTGCAATAAACAGCCCC
ACTCCCCGTGCCAATCCGTTCAGCTGCAAGACCAACGTTTGCTGGGCGAAAGCATTGGAACCGATACTAG
CCACGGCCGGTATCGTACTTACCGGTTGCCAGTGGAGCGAACTGTTCCCACAGTTTGCGGATGACAAACC
ACATTCGGCCATTTACGCCTTAGACGTAATTTGCATTAAGTTTTTCGGCATGGACTTGACAAGCGGACTG
TTTTCTAAACAGAGCATCCCACTAACGTACCATCCCGCCGATTCAGCGAGGCCGGTAGCTCATTGGGACA
ACAGCCCAGGAACCCGCAAGTATGGGTACGATCACGCCATTGCCGCCGAACTCTCCCGTAGATTTCCGGT
GTTCCAGCTAGCTGGGAAGGGCACACAACTTGATTTGCAGACGGGGAGAACCAGAGTTATCTCTGCACAG
CATAACCTGGTCCCGGTGAACCGCAATCTTCCTCACGCCTTAGTCCCCGAGTACAAGGAGAAGCAACCCG
GCCCGGTCAAAAAATTCTTGAACCAGTTCAAACACCACTCAGTACTTGTGGTATCAGAGGAAAAAATTGA
AGCTCCCCGTAAGAGAATCGAATGGATCGCCCCGATTGGCATAGCCGGTGCAGATAAGAACTACAACCTG
GCTTTCGGGTTTCCGCCGCAGGCACGGTACGACCTGGTGTTCATCAACATTGGAACTAAATACAGAAACC
ACCACTTTCAGCAGTGCGAAGACCATGCGGCGACCTTAAAAACCCTTTCGCGTTCGGCCCTGAATTGCCT
TAACCCAGGAGGCACCCTCGTGGTGAAGTCCTATGGCTACGCCGACCGCAACAGTGAGGACGTAGTCACC
GCTCTTGCCAGAAAGTTTGTCAGGGTGTCTGCAGCGAGACCAGATTGTGTCTCAAGCAATACAGAAATGT
ACCTGATTTTCCGACAACTAGACAACAGCCGTACACGGCAATTCACCCCGCACCATCTGAATTGCGTGAT
TTCGTCCGTGTATGAGGGTACAAGAGATGGAGTTGGAGCCGCGCCGTCATACCGCACCAAAAGGGAGAAT
ATTGCTGACTGTCAAGAGGAAGCAGTTGTCAACGCAGCCAATCCGCTGGGTAGACCAGGCGAAGGAGTCT
GCCGTGCCATCTATAAACGTTGGCCGACCAGTTTTACCGATTCAGCCACGGAGACAGGCACCGCAAGAAT
GACTGTGTGCCTAGGAAAGAAAGTGATCCACGCGGTCGGCCCTGATTTCCGGAAGCACCCAGAAGCAGAA
GCCTTGAAATTGCTACAAAACGCCTACCATGCAGTGGCAGACTTAGTAAATGAACATAACATCAAGTCTG
TCGCCATTCCACTGCTATCTACAGGCATTTACGCAGCCGGAAAAGACCGCCTTGAAGTATCACTTAACTG
CTTGACAACCGCGCTAGACAGAACTGACGCGGACGTAACCATCTATTGCCTGGATAAGAAGTGGAAGGAA
AGAATCGACGCGGCACTCCAACTTAAGGAGTCTGTAACAGAGCTGAAGGATGAAGATATGGAGATCGACG
ATGAGTTAGTATGGATTCATCCAGACAGTTGCTTGAAGGGAAGAAAGGGATTCAGTACTACAAAAGGAAA
ATTGTATTCGTACTTCGAAGGCACCAAATTCCATCAAGCAGCAAAAGACATGGCGGAGATAAAGGTCCTG
TTCCCTAATGACCAGGAAAGTAATGAACAACTGTGTGCCTACATATTGGGTGAGACCATGGAAGCAATCC
GCGAAAAGTGCCCGGTCGACCATAACCCGTCGTCTAGCCCGCCCAAAACGTTGCCGTGCCTTTGCATGTA
TGCCATGACGCCAGAAAGGGTCCACAGACTTAGAAGCAATAACGTCAAAGAAGTTACAGTATGCTCCTCC
ACCCCCCTTCCTAAGCACAAAATTAAGAATGTTCAGAAGGTTCAGTGCACGAAAGTAGTCCTGTTTAATC
CGCACACTCCCGCATTCGTTCCCGCCCGTAAGTACATAGAAGTGCCAGAACAGCCTACCGCTCCTCCTGC
ACAGGCCGAGGAGGCCCCCGAAGTTGTAGCGACACCGTCACCATCTACAGCTGATAACACCTCGCTTGAT
GTCACAGACATCTCACTGGATATGGATGACAGTAGCGAAGGCTCACTTTTTTCGAGCTTTAGCGGATCGG
ACAACTCTATTACTAGTATGGACAGTTGGTCGTCAGGACCTAGTTCACTAGAGATAGTAGACCGAAGGCA
GGTGGTGGTGGCTGACGTTCATGCCGTCCAAGAGCCTGCCCCTATTCCACCGCCAAGGCTAAAGAAGATG
GCCCGCCTGGCAGCGGCAAGAAAAGAGCCCACTCCACCGGCAAGCAATAGCTCTGAGTCCCTCCACCTCT
CTTTTGGTGGGGTATCCATGTCCCTCGGATCAATTTTCGACGGAGAGACGGCCCGCCAGGCAGCGGTACA
ACCCCTGGCAACAGGCCCCACGGATGTGCCTATGTCTTTCGGATCGTTTTCCGACGGAGAGATTGATGAG
CTGAGCCGCAGAGTAACTGAGTCCGAACCCGTCCTGTTTGGATCATTTGAACCGGGCGAAGTGAACTCAA
TTATATCGTCCCGATCAGCCGTATCTTTTCCACTACGCAAGCAGAGACGTAGACGCAGGAGCAGGAGGAC
TGAATACTGACTAACCGGGGTAGGTGGGTACATATTTTCGACGGACACAGGCCCTGGGCACTTGCAAAAG
AAGTCCGTTCTGCAGAACCAGCTTACAGAACCGACCTTGGAGCGCAATGTCCTGGAAAGAATTCATGCCC
CGGTGCTCGACACGTCGAAAGAGGAACAACTCAAACTCAGGTACCAGATGATGCCCACCGAAGCCAACAA
AAGTAGGTACCAGTCTCGTAAAGTAGAAAATCAGAAAGCCATAACCACTGAGCGACTACTGTCAGGACTA
CGACTGTATAACTCTGCCACAGATCAGCCAGAATGCTATAAGATCACCTATCCGAAACCATTGTACTCCA
GTAGCGTACCGGCGAACTACTCCGATCCACAGTTCGCTGTAGCTGTCTGTAACAACTATCTGCATGAGAA
CTATCCGACAGTAGCATCTTATCAGATTACTGACGAGTACGATGCTTACTTGGATATGGTAGACGGGACA
GTCGCCTGCCTGGATACTGCAACCTTCTGCCCCGCTAAGCTTAGAAGTTACCCGAAAAAACATGAGTATA
GAGCCCCGAATATCCGCAGTGCGGTTCCATCAGCGATGCAGAACACGCTACAAAATGTGCTCATTGCCGC
AACTAAAAGAAATTGCAACGTCACGCAGATGCGTGAACTGCCAACACTGGACTCAGCGACATTCAATGTC
GAATGCTTTCGAAAATATGCATGTAATGACGAGTATTGGGAGGAGTTCGCTCGGAAGCCAATTAGGATTA
CCACTGAGTTTGTCACCGCATATGTAGCTAGACTGAAAGGCCCTAAGGCCGCCGCACTATTTGCAAAGAC
GTATAATTTGGTCCCATTGCAAGAAGTGCCTATGGATAGATTCGTCATGGACATGAAAAGAGACGTGAAA
GTTACACCAGGCACGAAACACACAGAAGAAAGACCGAAAGTACAAGTGATACAAGCCGCAGAACCCCTGG
CGACTGCTTACTTATGCGGGATTCACCGGGAATTAGTGCGTAGGCTTACGGCCGTCTTGCTTCCAAACAT
TCACACGCTTTTTGACATGTCGGCGGAGGATTTTGATGCAATCATAGCAGAACACTTCAAGCAAGGCGAC
CCGGTACTGGAGACGGATATCGCATCATTCGACAAAAGCCAAGACGACGCTATGGCGTTAACCGGTCTGA
TGATCTTGGAGGACCTGGGTGTGGATCAACCACTACTCGACTTGATCGAGTGCGCCTTTGGAGAAATATC
ATCCACCCATCTACCTACGGGTACTCGTTTTAAATTCGGGGCGATGATGAAATCCGGAATGTTCCTCACA
CTTTTTGTCAACACAGTTTTGAATGTCGTTATCGCCAGCAGAGTACTAGAAGAGCGGCTTAAAACGTCCA
GATGTGCAGCGTTCATTGGCGACGACAACATCATACATGGAGTAGTATCTGACAAAGAAATGGCTGAGAG
GTGCGCCACCTGGCTCAACATGGAGGTTAAGATCATCGACGCAGTCATCGGTGAGAGACCACCTTACTTC
TGCGGCGGATTTATCTTGCAAGATTCGGTTACTTCCACAGCGTGCCGCGTGGCGGATCCCCTGAAAAGGC
TGTTTAAGTTGGGTAAACCGCTCCCAGCCGACGACGAGCAAGACGAAGACAGAAGACGCGCTCTGCTAGA
TGAAACAAAGGCGTGGTTTAGAGTAGGTATAACAGGCACTTTAGCAGTGGCCGTGACGACCCGGTATGAG
GTAGACAATATTACACCTGTCCTACTGGCATTGAGAACTTTTGCCCAGAGCAAAAGAGCATTCCAAGCCA
TCAGAGGGGAAATTAAAGCATCTCTACGGTGGTCCTAAATAGTCAGCATAGTACATTTCATCTGACTAAT
ACCACAACACCACCACCTCTAGAGCCACCATGGCACTTCCCAGATGCATGTGGCCAAATTATGTTTGGAG
AGCTATGATGGCATGTGTGGTCCACAGGGGATCCGGTGCCCCATTGACTCTCTGCTTGTTGGGATGTTTG
CTACAGACTTTTCACGTACTCTCTCAAAAGTATCCATACGACGTTCCGGACTACGCAGTCGACTTGGATG
ATGTAGACCCATTGGTTACTACTAACTTTGGCAAGATTAGGGGAATTAAGAAAGAACTCAATAATGAAAT
TTTGGGTCCTGTCATTCAGTTTCTTGGGGTTCCATATGCCGCTCCACCAACAGGAGAACATCGTTTCCAG
CCTCCAGAACCACCATCTCCCTGGTCTGACATCCGGAACGCCACTCAGTTTGCTCCTGTATGTCCCCAGA
ATATCATTGATGGCAGATTGCCTGAAGTTATGCTTCCTGTGTGGTTCACTAATAACTTGGATGTGGTTTC
ATCATACGTCCAAGACCAGAGTGAAGACTGTCTATACTTAAACATCTATGTCCCAACTGAAGATGGTCCC
CTTACAAAGAAACACACAGATGATTTAGGTGATAATGACGGTGCTGAAGATGAAGATATTCGGGACAGTG
GGGGTCCCAAACCAGTGATGGTGTACATCCATGGCGGCTCTTACATGGAAGGTACTGGAAATCTGTATGA
TGGGAGTGTCTTGGCAAGCTATGGCAATGTGATCGTCATCACAGTCAACTATCGGCTTGGGGTACTTGGC
TTCTTGAGCACAGGGGATCAGGCTGCCAAAGGAAACTACGGGCTCCTTGACCTCATCCAGGCCCTAAGAT
GGACCAGCGAGAACATTGGGTTCTTTGGTGGTGACCCCTTGCGAATCACTGTGTTTGGATCAGGCGCTGG
GGGTTCATGTGTCAACCTGCTGACTTTATCCCATTATTCTGAAGGTAACCGTTGGAGCAATTCAACCAAA
GGACTTTTTCAACGAGCAATAGCTCAGAGTGGAACAGCCCTTTCCAGCTGGGCTGTTAGTTTCCAGCCTG
CAAAATACGCTAGAATTCTGGCCACAAAAGTTGGCTGCAATGTTTCAGATACAGTAGAGTTAGTAGAATG
CCTGCAGAAGAAGCCTTACAAAGAACTTGTTGATCAAGATGTTCAACCAGCCCGATACCACATAGCCTTT
GGACCTGTGATCGATGGTGATGTAATACCAGATGACCCTCAGATACTGATGGAACAAGGAGAGTTCCTCA
ACTATGATATAATGTTGGGAGTTAACCAAGGGGAAGGGTTGAAGTTTGTCGAAAATATAGTAGATAGTGA
TGATGGTGTATCAGCCAGTGATTTCGACTTTGCTGTTTCTAATTTTGTTGATAATTTATATGGATATCCT
GAAGGCAAAGATGTTTTGAGAGAAACCATTAAATTCATGTATACTGACTGGGCTGATCGCCATAATCCTG
AAACTAGAAGGAAGACATTGTTGGCTTTGTTTACGGACCATCAATGGGTAGCACCTGCTGTGGCCACAGC
AGACCTTCACTCGAACTTTGGCTCACCTACATACTTCTATGCCTTTTATCATCATTGCCAAACAGATCAA
GTTCCAGCTTGGGCTGATGCAGCTCATGGGGATGAGGTTCCCTATGTGTTGGGAATCCCCATGATTGGCC
CTACAGAGTTATTTCCTTGCAATTTCTCCAAGAATGATGTGATGTTGAGTGCAGTAGTAATGACATACTG
GACGAATTTTGCTAAAACTGGTGACCCAAATCAACCAGTTCCTCAAGACACAAAATTCATCCATACCAAA
CCCAACCGCTTTGAAGAAGTAGCATGGACCAGATATTCCCAGAAAGACCAGCTTTATCTCCATATTGGAT
TAAAACCGAGAGTTAAAGAGCATTACAGAGCCAATAAGGTAAATCTCTGGCTGGAGCTGGTACCTCATCT
GCATAATCTCAATGACATTTCTCAGTATACCTCGACAACAACTAAAGTGCCATCCACGGACATCACTCTC
AGACCTACAAGGAAGAATTCCACACCAGTCACATCAGCCTTTCCCACTGCCAAACAGGATGATCCCAAGC
AACAACCAAGCCCCTTCTCGGTGGATCAGAGGGACTACTCCACAGAGCTAAGTGTCACTATCGCAGTGGG
GGCCTCTCTGCTGTTTCTCAACATCTTGGCTTTTGCAGCCCTGTACTACAAGAAGGATAAGAGGAGACAT
GATGTCCACCGGAGGTGCAGCCCTCAGCGCACGACCACCAACGACCTAACCCATGCTCCAGAAGAGGAAA
TTATGTCTCTCCAAATGAAGCACACTGACTTGGATCACGAGTGTGAGTCCATCCATCCACATGAGGTGGT
TCTTCGGACCGCCTGTCCCCCAGATTATACTCTAGCTATGAGGAGGTCACCTGATGATATTCCACTAATG
ACACCTAACACCATCACAATGATTCCCAACACTATACCAGGGATTCAGCCCTTACATACATTCAACACAT
TTACTGGAGGACAGAATAATACACTGCCCCATCCCCACCCACACCCCCATTCACATTCAACAACCAGGGT
ATCTAGATCATAAGCATGCAGGCCTTAAAGCATCTCTACGGTGGTCCTAAATAGTCAGCATAGTACATTT
CATCTGACTAATACCACAACACCACCACCTCTAGTAGAGGCGCGCCACCATGGTGAGCAAGGGCGAGGAG
GATAACATGGCCATCATCAAGGAGTTCATGCGCTTCAAGGTGCACATGGAGGGCTCCGTGAACGGCCACG
AGTTCGAGATCGAGGGCGAGGGCGAGGGCCGCCCCTACGAGGGCACCCAGACCGCCAAGCTGAAGGTGAC
CAAGGGTGGCCCCCTGCCCTTCGCCTGGGACATCCTGTCCCCTCAGTTCATGTACGGCTCCAAGGCCTAC
GTGAAGCACCCCGCCGACATCCCCGACTACTTGAAGCTGTCCTTCCCCGAGGGCTTCAAGTGGGAGCGCG
TGATGAACTTCGAGGACGGCGGCGTGGTGACCGTGACCCAGGACTCCTCCCTGCAGGACGGCGAGTTCAT
CTACAAGGTGAAGCTGCGCGGCACCAACTTCCCCTCCGACGGCCCCGTAATGCAGAAGAAGACCATGGGC
TGGGAGGCCTCCTCCGAGCGGATGTACCCCGAGGACGGCGCCCTGAAGGGCGAGATCAAGCAGAGGCTGA
AGCTGAAGGACGGCGGCCACTACGACGCTGAGGTCAAGACCACCTACAAGGCCAAGAAGCCCGTGCAGCT
GCCCGGCGCCTACAACGTCAACATCAAGTTGGACATCACCTCCCACAACGAGGACTACACCATCGTGGAA
CAGTACGAACGCGCCGAGGGCCGCCACTCCACCGGCGGCATGGACGAGCTGTACAAGTCTTAGGGGCCCA
ATGATCCGACCAGCAAAACTCGATGTACTTCCGAGGAACTGATGTGCATAATGCATCAGGCTGGTACATT
AGATCCCCGCTTACCGCGGGCAATATAGCAACACTAAAAACTCGATGTACTTCCGAGGAAGCGCAGTGCA
TAATGTTGCGCAGTGTTGCCACATAACCACTATATTAACCATTTATTTAGCGGACGCCAAAAACTCAATG
TATTTTTGAGGAAGCGTGGTGCATAATGCCACGCAGGTTTTGCATAATTTTTTTTTTTTTTTTTATTAAT
CAACAAAATTTTGTTTTTAACATTTCAAAAAAAAAAAAAAAAAAAAAAAAAAAAAAAAAAGGGGAATTCC
TCGATAATTAAGCGGCCGCTTAATTAATCGAGGGGAATTAATTCTTGAAGACGAAAGGGCCAGGTGGCAC
TTTTCGGGGAAATGTGCGCGGAACCCCTATTTGTTTATTTTTCTAAATACATTCAAATATGTATCCGCTC
ATGAGACAATAACCCTGATAAATGCTTCAATAATATTGAAAAAGGAAGAGTATGAGTATTCAACATTTCC
GTGTCGCCCTTATTCCCTTTTTTGCGGCATTTTGCCTTCCTGTTTTTGCTCACCCAGAAACGCTGGTGAA
AGTAAAAGATGCTGAAGATCAGTTGGGTGCACGAGTGGGTTACATCGAACTGGATCTCAACAGCGGTAAG
ATCCTTGAGAGTTTTCGCCCCGAAGAACGTTTTCCAATGATGAGCACTTTTAAAGTTCTGCTATGTGGCG
CGGTATTATCCCGTGTTGACGCCGGGCAAGAGCAACTCGGTCGCCGCATACACTATTCTCAGAATGACTT
GGTTGAGTACTCACCAGTCACAGAAAAGCATCTTACGGATGGCATGACAGTAAGAGAATTATGCAGTGCT
GCCATAACCATGAGTGATAACACTGCGGCCAACTTACTTCTGACAACGATCGGAGGACCGAAGGAGCTAA
CCGCTTTTTTGCACAACATGGGGGATCATGTAACTCGCCTTGATCGTTGGGAACCGGAGCTGAATGAAGC
CATACCAAACGACGAGCGTGACACCACGATGCCTGTAGCAATGGCAACAACGTTGCGCAAACTATTAACT
GGCGAACTACTTACTCTAGCTTCCCGGCAACAATTAATAGACTGGATGGAGGCGGATAAAGTTGCAGGAC
CACTTCTGCGCTCGGCCCTTCCGGCTGGCTGGTTTATTGCTGATAAATCTGGAGCCGGTGAGCGTGGGTC
TCGCGGTATCATTGCAGCACTGGGGCCAGATGGTAAGCCCTCCCGTATCGTAGTTATCTACACGACGGGG
AGTCAGGCAACTATGGATGAACGAAATAGACAGATCGCTGAGATAGGTGCCTCACTGATTAAGCATTGGT
AACTGTCAGACCAAGTTTACTCATATATACTTTAGATTGATTTAAAACTTCATTTTTAATTTAAAAGGAT
CTAGGTGAAGATCCTTTTTGATAATCTCATGACCAAAATCCCTTAACGTGAGTTTTCGTTCCACTGAGCG
TCAGACCCCGTAGAAAAGATCAAAGGATCTTCTTGAGATCCTTTTTTTCTGCGCGTAATCTGCTGCTTGC
AAACAAAAAAACCACCGCTACCAGCGGTGGTTTGTTTGCCGGATCAAGAGCTACCAACTCTTTTTCCGAA
GGTAACTGGCTTCAGCAGAGCGCAGATACCAAATACTGTCCTTCTAGTGTAGCCGTAGTTAGGCCACCAC
TTCAAGAACTCTGTAGCACCGCCTACATACCTCGCTCTGCTAATCCTGTTACCAGTGGCTGCTGCCAGTG
GCGATAAGTCGTGTCTTACCGGGTTGGACTCAAGACGATAGTTACCGGATAAGGCGCAGCGGTCGGGCTG
AACGGGGGGTTCGTGCACACAGCCCAGCTTGGAGCGAACGACCTACACCGAACTGAGATACCTACAGCGT
GAGCATTGAGAAAGCGCCACGCTTCCCGAAGGGAGAAAGGCGGACAGGTATCCGGTAAGCGGCAGGGTCG
GAACAGGAGAGCGCACGAGGGAGCTTCCAGGGGGAAACGCCTGGTATCTTTATAGTCCTGTCGGGTTTCG
CCACCTCTGACTTGAGCGTCGATTTTTGTGATGCTCGTCAGGGGGGCGGAGCCTATGGAAAAACGCCAGC
AACGCGAGCTCGTATGGACATATTGTCGTTAGAACGCGGCTACAATTAATACATAACCTTATGTATCATA
CACATACGATTTAGGGGACACTATAG
Features (pLannotate 1.2.2; 6 found; start..end, strand, type, name):
     60..7577    +  CDS            POLN_SINDV: Experimental evidence at protein level: Swiss-Prot protein existence level 1. [RNA-directed RNA polymerase nsP4]: RNA dependent RNA polymerase (PubMed:8107248, PubMed:7517863, PubMed:19036396). Replicates genomic and antigenomic RNA by recognizing replications specific signals. The early replication complex formed by the polyprotein P123 and nsP4 synthesizes minus-strand RNAs (PubMed:8107248, PubMed:7517863, PubMed:2529379). The late replication complex composed of fully processed nsP1-nsP4 is responsible for the production of genomic and subgenomic plus-strand RNAs (PubMed:8107248, PubMed:751
   7660..10221   +  CDS            Nlgn1: NLGN1_MOUSE - Also known as Kiaa1070. Experimental evidence at protein level: Swiss-Prot protein existence level 1. Cell surface protein involved in cell-cell-interactions via its interactions with neurexin family members. Plays a role in synapse function and synaptic signal transmission, and probably mediates its effects by recruiting and clustering other synaptic proteins. May promote the initial formation of synapses, but is not essential for this. In vitro, triggers the de novo formation of presynaptic structures. May be involved in specification of excitatory synapses. Required to maintai
  10340..11047   +  CDS            mCherry: mCherry is a basic (constitutively fluorescent) red fluorescent protein published in 2004, derived from Discosoma sp.. It is reported to be a very rapidly-maturing monomer with low acid sensitivity.
  11497..11601   +  promoter       AmpR promoter: bla
  11602..12462   +  CDS            AmpR: β-lactamase; bla; confers resistance to ampicillin, carbenicillin, and related antibiotics
  12633..13221   +  rep_origin     ori: high-copy-number ColE1/pMB1/pBR322/pUC origin of replication
