[The description below was written by a language model from this plasmid's Addgene catalogue record and pLannotate feature annotations shown in this document.]
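Description:
jk57 is a 13.3 kb Sindbis virus genomic plasmid built on the pSinEGdsp backbone, carrying a DNA copy of a recombinant alphavirus genome in which foreign genes are expressed in mammalian cells. It is propagated in E. coli through a high-copy ColE1/pUC-type origin and selected with ampicillin via the β-lactamase gene and its bla promoter.

The largest annotated element is the Sindbis nonstructural polyprotein open reading frame (nsP1–nsP4, about 7.5 kb). It encodes the viral replicase, including the RNA-dependent RNA polymerase that copies genomic RNA and produces subgenomic plus-strand transcripts. Downstream lie two payload coding sequences in the same orientation. The first is mouse neuroligin-1, recorded as the Nlg1AB insert and introduced by Gibson cloning. The second is the red fluorescent protein mCherry, separated from it by roughly 120 nt. Neuroligin-1 is a postsynaptic cell-surface adhesion protein that binds presynaptic neurexins, and mCherry presumably marks expressing cells. In Sindbis vectors of this kind, inserts are normally driven by viral subgenomic promoters, and the spacing is consistent with each gene having its own. However, the feature table does not annotate any subgenomic promoter, a promoter for transcribing the genomic RNA, or any viral structural genes, so these details and the packaging strategy are not stated in the record. No tags or modifications on neuroligin-1 are annotated either.

The stated purpose is use in the proximity ligation assay (PLA) screen for SYNseq, a method aimed at mapping neuronal connectivity by high-throughput barcode sequencing.
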