Addgene plasmid #87010: jk57
Purpose: genomic Sindbis virus plasmid for use in SYNseq PLA screen
Depositing lab: Anthony Zador. Depositing organization: Cold Spring Harbor Laboratory. Publication: Using high-throughput barcode sequencing to efficiently map connectomes. Peikon ID, Kebschull JM, Vagin VV, Ravens DI, Sun YC, Brouzes E, Correa IR Jr, Bressan D, Zador AM. Nucleic Acids Res. 2017 Jul 7;45(12):e115. doi: 10.1093/nar/gkx292. PubMed 28449067.
Backbone
  Vector backbone: pSinEGdsp
  Vector type: Mammalian Expression, Synthetic Biology ; SIndbis virus genomic plasmid
Growth in bacteria
  Bacterial resistance: Ampicillin, 100 μg/mL
  Growth temperature: 37°C
  Growth strain: DH5alpha
  Copy number: Unknown
Gene/Insert 1
  Gene/Insert name: Nlg1AB
  Species: M. musculus (mouse)
  Cloning method: Gibson Cloning
  Sequencing primers: 5′ unknown
Gene/Insert 2
  Gene/Insert name: mCherry
Terms and licenses: Academic/Nonprofit Terms; Industry Terms: Not Available to Industry
How to cite: jk57 was a gift from Anthony Zador (Addgene plasmid # 87010 ; http://n2t.net/addgene:87010 ; RRID:Addgene_87010)
