>Addgene plasmid #87010 | jk57 | addgene partial sequence | sequence record 172863 | Addgene Partial NGS Result
TCGATAATTAAGCGGCCGCTTAATTAATCGAGGGGAATTAATTCTTGAAGACGAAAGGGCCAGGTGGCAC
TTTTCGGGGAAATGTGCGCGGAACCCCTATTTGTTTATTTTTCTAAATACATTCAAATATGTATCCGCTC
ATGAGACAATAACCCTGATAAATGCTTCAATAATATTGAAAAAGGAAGAGTATGAGTATTCAACATTTCC
GTGTCGCCCTTATTCCCTTTTTTGCGGCATTTTGCCTTCCTGTTTTTGCTCACCCAGAAACGCTGGTGAA
AGTAAAAGATGCTGAAGATCAGTTGGGTGCACGAGTGGGTTACATCGAACTGGATCTCAACAGCGGTAAG
ATCCTTGAGAGTTTTCGCCCCGAAGAACGTTTTCCAATGATGAGCACTTTTAAAGTTCTGCTATGTGGCG
CGGTATTATCCCGTGTTGACGCCGGGCAAGAGCAACTCGGTCGCCGCATACACTATTCTCAGAATGACTT
GGTTGAGTACTCACCAGTCACAGAAAAGCATCTTACGGATGGCATGACAGTAAGAGAATTATGCAGTGCT
GCCATAACCATGAGTGATAACACTGCGGCCAACTTACTTCTGACAACGATCGGAGGACCGAAGGAGCTAA
CCGCTTTTTTGCACAACATGGGGGATCATGTAACTCGCCTTGATCGTTGGGAACCGGAGCTGAATGAAGC
CATACCAAACGACGAGCGTGACACCACGATGCCTGTAGCAATGGCAACAACGTTGCGCAAACTATTAACT
GGCGAACTACTTACTCTAGCTTCCCGGCAACAATTAATAGACTGGATGGAGGCGGATAAAGTTGCAGGAC
CACTTCTGCGCTCGGCCCTTCCGGCTGGCTGGTTTATTGCTGATAAATCTGGAGCCGGTGAGCGTGGGTC
TCGCGGTATCATTGCAGCACTGGGGCCAGATGGTAAGCCCTCCCGTATCGTAGTTATCTACACGACGGGG
AGTCAGGCAACTATGGATGAACGAAATAGACAGATCGCTGAGATAGGTGCCTCACTGATTAAGCATTGGT
AACTGTCAGACCAAGTTTACTCATATATACTTTAGATTGATTTAAAACTTCATTTTTAATTTAAAAGGAT
CTAGGTGAAGATCCTTTTTGATAATCTCATGACCAAAATCCCTTAACGTGAGTTTTCGTTCCACTGAGCG
TCAGACCCCGTAGAAAAGATCAAAGGATCTTCTTGAGATCCTTTTTTTCTGCGCGTAATCTGCTGCTTGC
AAACAAAAAAACCACCGCTACCAGCGGTGGTTTGTTTGCCGGATCAAGAGCTACCAACTCTTTTTCCGAA
GGTAACTGGCTTCAGCAGAGCGCAGATACCAAATACTGTCCTTCTAGTGTAGCCGTAGTTAGGCCACCAC
TTCAAGAACTCTGTAGCACCGCCTACATACCTCGCTCTGCTAATCCTGTTACCAGTGGCTGCTGCCAGTG
GCGATAAGTCGTGTCTTACCGGGTTGGACTCAAGACGATAGTTACCGGATAAGGCGCAGCGGTCGGGCTG
AACGGGGGGTTCGTGCACACAGCCCAGCTTGGAGCGAACGACCTACACCGAACTGAGATACCTACAGCGT
GAGCTATGAGAAAGCGCCACGCTTCCCGAAGGGAGAAAGGCGGACAGGTATCCGGTAAGCGGCAGGGTCG
GAACAGGAGAGCGCACGAGGGAGCTTCCAGGGGGAAACGCCTGGTATCTTTATAGTCCTGTCGGGTTTCG
CCACCTCTGACTTGAGCGTCGATTTTTGTGATGCTCGTCAGGGGGGCGGAGCCTATGGAAAAACGCCAGC
AACGCGAGCTCGTATGGACATATTGTCGTTAGAACGCGGCTACAATTAATACATAACCTTATGTATCATA
CACATACGATTTAGGTGACACTATAGATTGACGGCGTAGTACACACTATTGAATCAAACAGCCGACCAAT
TGCACTACCATCACAATGGAGAAGCCAGTAGTAAACGTAGACGTAGACCCCCAGAGTCCGTTTGTCGTGC
AACTGCAAAAAAGCTTCCCGCAATTTGAGGTAGTAGCACAGCAGGTCACTCCAAATGACCATGCTAATGC
CAGAGCATTTTCGCATCTGGCCAGTAAACTAATCGAGCTGGAGGTTCCTACCACAGCGACGATCTTGGAC
ATAGGCAGCGCACCGGCTCGTAGAATGTTTTCCGAGCACCAGTATCATTGTGTCTGCCCCATGCGTAGTC
CAGAAGACCCGGACCGCATGATGAAATATGCCAGTAAACTGGCGGAAAAAGCGTGCAAGATTACAAACAA
GAACTTGCATGAGAAGATTAAGGATCTCCGGACCGTACTTGATACGCCGGATGCTGAAACACCATCGCTC
TGCTTTCACAACGATGTTACCTGCAACATGCGTGCCGAATATTCCGTCATGCAGGACGTGTATATCAACG
CTCCCGGAACTATCTATCATCAGGCTATGAAAGGCGTGCGGACCCTGTACTGGATTGGCTTCGACACCAC
CCAGTTCATGTTCTCGGCTATGGCAGGTTCGTACCCTGCGTACAACACCAACTGGGCCGACGAGAAAGTC
CTTGAAGCGCGTAACATCGGACTTTGCAGCACAAAGCTGAGTGAAGGTAGGACAGGAAAATTGTCGATAA
TGAGGAAGAAGGAGTTGAAGCCCGGGTCGCGGGTTTATTTCTCCGTAGGATCGACACTTTATCCAGAACA
CAGAGCCAGCTTGCAGAGCTGGCATCTTCCATCGGTGTTCCACTTGAATGGAAAGCAGTCGTACACTTGC
CGCTGTGATACAGTGGTGAGTTGCGAAGGCTACGTAGTGAAGAAAATCACCATCAGTCCCGGGATCACGG
GAGAAACCGTGGGATACGCGGTTACACACAATAGCGAGGGCTTCTTGCTATGCAAAGTTACTGACACAGT
AAAAGGAGAACGGGTATCGTTCCCTGTGTGCACGTACATCCCGGCCACCATATGCGATCAGATGACTGGT
ATAATGGCCACGGATATATCACCTGACGATGCACAAAAACTTCTGGTTGGGCTCAACCAGCGAATTGTCA
TTAACGGTAGGACTAACAGGAACACCAACACCATGCAAAATTACCTTCTGCCGATCATAGCACAAGGGTT
CAGCAAATGGGCTAAGGAGCGCAAGGATGATCTTGATAACGAGAAAATGCTGGGTACTAGAGAACGCAAG
CTTACGTATGGCTGCTTGTGGGCGTTTCGCACTAAGAAAGTACATTCGTTTTATCGCCCACCTGGAACGC
AGACCTGCGTAAAAGTCCCAGCCTCTTTTAGCGCTTTTCCCATGTCGTCCGTATGGACGACCTCTTTGCC
CATGTCGCTGAGGCAGAAATTGAAACTGGCATTGCAACCAAAGAAGGAGGAAAAACTGCTGCAGGTCTCG
GAGGAATTAGTCATGGAGGCCAAGGCTGCTTTTGAGGATGCTCAGGAGGAAGCCAGAGCGGAGAAGCTCC
GAGAAGCACTTCCACCATTAGTGGCAGACAAAGGCATCGAGGCAGCCGCAGAAGTTGTCTGCGAAGTGGA
GGGGCTCCAGGCGGACATCGGAGCAGCATTAGTTGAAACCCCGCGCGGTCACGTAAGGATAATACCTCAA
GCAAATGACCGTATGATCGGACAGTATATCGTTGTCTCGCCAAACTCTGTGCTGAAGAATGCCAAACTCG
CACCAGCGCACCCGCTAGCAGATCAGGTTAAGATCATAACACACTCCGGAAGATCAGGAAGGTACGCGGT
CGAACCATACGACGCTAAAGTACTGATGCCAGCAGGAGGTGCCGTACCATGGCCAGAATTCCTAGCACTG
AGTGAGAGCGCCACGTTAGTGTACAACGAAAGAGAGTTTGTGAACCGCAAACTATACCACATTGCCATGC
ATGGCCCCGCCAAGAATACAGAAGAGGAGCAGTACAAGGTTACAAAGGCAGAGCTTGCAGAAACAGAGTA
CGTGTTTGACGTGGACAAGAAGCGTTGCGTTAAGAAGGAAGAAGCCTCAGGTCTGGTCCTCTCGGGAGAA
CTGACCAACCCTCCCTATCATGAGCTAGCTCTGGAGGGACTGAAGACCCGACCTGCGGTCCCGTACAAGG
TCGAAACAATAGGAGTGATAGGCACACCGGGGTCGGGCAAGTCAGCTATTATCAAGTCAACTGTCACGGC
ACGAGATCTTGTTACCAGCGGAAAGAAAGAAAATTGTCGCGAAATTGAGGCCGACGTGCTAAGACTGAGG
GGTATGCAGATTACGTCGAAGACAGTAGATTCGGTTATGCTCAACGGATGCCACAAAGCCGTAGAAGTGC
TGTACGTTGACGAAGCGTTCGCGTGCCACGCAGGAGCACTACTTGCCTTGATTGCTATCGTCAGGCCCCG
CAAGAAGGTAGTACTATGCGGAGACCCCATGCAATGCGGATTCTTCAACATGATGCAACTAAAGGTACAT
TTCAATCACCCTGAAAAAGACATATGCACCAAGACATTCTACAAGTATATCTCCCGGCGTTGCACACAGC
CAGTTACAGCTATTGTATCGACACTGCATTACGATGGAAAGATGAAAACCACGAACCCGTGCAAGAAGAA
CATTGAAATCGATATTACAGGGGCCACAAAGCCGAAGCCAGGGGATATCATCCTGACATGTTTCCGCGGG
TGGGTTAAGCAATTGCAAATCGACTATCCCGGACATGAAGTAATGACAGCCGCGGCCTCACAAGGGCTAA
CCAGAAAAGGAGTGTATGCCGTCCGGCAAAAAGTCAATGAAAACCCACTGTACGCGATCACATCAGAGCA
TGTGAACGTGTTGCTCACCCGCACTGAGGACAGGCTAGTGTGGAAAACCTTGCAGGGCGACCCATGGATT
AAGCAGCTCACTAACATACCTAAAGGAAACTTTCAGGCTACTATAGAGGACTGGGAAGCTGAACACAAGG
GAATAATTGCTGCAATAAACAGCCCCACTCCCCGTGCCAATCCGTTCAGCTGCAAGACCAACGTTTGCTG
GGCGAAAGCATTGGAACCGATACTAGCCACGGCCGGTATCGTACTTACCGGTTGCCAGTGGAGCGAACTG
TTCCCACAGTTTGCGGATGACAAACCACATTCGGCCATTTACGCCTTAGACGTAATTTGCATTAAGTTTT
TCGGCATGGACTTGACAAGCGGACTGTTTTCTAAACAGAGCATCCCACTAACGTACCATCCCGCCGATTC
AGCGAGGCCGGTAGCTCATTGGGACAACAGCCCAGGAACCCGCAAGTATGGGTACGATCACGCCATTGCC
GCCGAACTCTCCCGTAGATTTCCGGTGTTCCAGCTAGCTGGGAAGGGCACACAACTTGATTTGCAGACGG
GGAGAACCAGAGTTATCTCTGCACAGCATAACCTGGTCCCGGTGAACCGCAATCTTCCTCACGCCTTAGT
CCCCGAGTACAAGGAGAAGCAACCCGGCCCGGTCGAAAAATTCTTGAACCAGTTCAAACACCACTCAGTA
CTTGTGGTATCAGAGGAAAAAATTGAAGCTCCCCGTAAGAGAATCGAATGGATCGCCCCGATTGGCATAG
CCGGTGCAGATAAGAACTACAACCTGGCTTTCGGGTTTCCGCCGCAGGCACGGTACGACCTGGTGTTCAT
CAACATTGGAACTAAATACAGAAACCACCACTTTCAGCAGTGCGAAGACCATGCGGCGACCTTAAAAACC
CTTTCGCGTTCGGCCCTGAATTGCCTTAACCCAGGAGGCACCCTCGTGGTGAAGTCCTATGGCTACGCCG
ACCGCAACAGTGAGGACGTAGTCACCGCTCTTGCCAGAAAGTTTGTCAGGGTGTCTGCAGCGAGACCAGA
TTGTGTCTCAAGCAATACAGAAATGTACCTGATTTTCCGACAACTAGACAACAGCCGTACACGGCAATTC
ACCCCGCACCATCTGAATTGCGTGATTTCGTCCGTGTATGAGGGTACAAGAGATGGAGTTGGAGCCGCGC
CGTCATACCGCACCAAAAGGGAGAATATTGCTGACTGTCAAGAGGAAGCAGTTGTCAACGCAGCCAATCC
GCTGGGTAGACCAGGCGAAGGAGTCTGCCGTGCCATCTATAAACGTTGGCCGACCAGTTTTACCGATTCA
GCCACGGAGACAGGCACCGCAAGAATGACTGTGTGCCTAGGAAAGAAAGTGATCCACGCGGTCGGCCCTG
ATTTCCGGAAGCACCCAGAAGCAGAAGCCTTGAAATTGCTACAAAACGCCTACCATGCAGTGGCAGACTT
AGTAAATGAACATAACATCAAGTCTGTCGCCATTCCACTGCTATCTACAGGCATTTACGCAGCCGGAAAA
GACCGCCTTGAAGTATCACTTAACTGCTTGACAACCGCGCTAGACAGAACTGACGCGGACGTAACCATCT
ATTGCCTGGATAAGAAGTGGAAGGAAAGAATCGACGCGGCACTCCAACTTAAGGAGTCTGTAACAGAGCT
GAAGGATGAAGATATGGAGATCGACGATGAGTTAGTATGGATTCATCCAGACAGTTGCTTGAAGGGAAGA
AAGGGATTCAGTACTACAAAAGGAAAATTGTATTCGTACTTCGAAGGCACCAAATTCCATCAAGCAGCAA
AAGACATGGCGGAGATAAAGGTCCTGTTCCCTAATGACCAGGAAAGTAATGAACAACTGTGTGCCTACAT
ATTGGGTGAGACCATGGAAGCAATCCGCGAAAAGTGCCCGGTCGACCATAACCCGTCGTCTAGCCCGCCC
AAAACGTTGCCGTGCCTTTGCATGTATGCCATGACGCCAGAAAGGGTCCACAGACTTAGAAGCAATAACG
TCAAAGAAGTTACAGTATGCTCCTCCACCCCCCTTCCTAAGCACAAAATTAAGAATGTTCAGAAGGTTCA
GTGCACGAAAGTAGTCCTGTTTAATCCGCACACTCCCGCATTCGTTCCCGCCCGTAAGTACATAGAAGTG
CCAGAACAGCCTACCGCTCCTCCTGCACAGGCCGAGGAGGCCCCCGAAGTTGTAGCGACACCGTCACCAT
CTACAGCTGATAACACCTCGCTTGATGTCACAGACATCTCACTGGATATGGATGACAGTAGCGAAGGCTC
ACTTTTTTCGAGCTTTAGCGGATCGGACAACTCTATTACTAGTATGGACAGTTGGTCGTCAGGACCTAGT
TCACTAGAGATAGTAGACCGAAGGCAGGTGGTGGTGGCTGACGTTCATGCCGTCCAAGAGCCTGCCCCTA
TTCCACCGCCAAGGCTAAAGAAGATGGCCCGCCTGGCAGCGGCAAGAAAAGAGCCCACTCCACCGGCAAG
CAATAGCTCTGAGTCCCTCCACCTCTCTTTTGGTGGGGTATCCATGTCCCTCGGATCAATTTTCGACGGA
GAGACGGCCCGCCAGGCAGCGGTACAACCCCTGGCAACAGGCCCCACGGATGTGCCTATGTCTTTCGGAT
CGTTTTCCGACGGAGAGATTGATGAGCTGAGCCGCAGAGTAACTGAGTCCGAACCCGTCCTGTTTGGATC
ATTTGAACCGGGCGAAGTGAACTCAATTATATCGTCCCGATCAGCCGTATCTTTTCCTCTACGCAAGCAG
AGACGTAGACGCAGGAGCAGGAGGACTGAATACTGACTAACCGGGGTAGGTGGGTACATATTTTCGACGG
ACACAGGCCCTGGGCACTTGCAAAAGAAGTCCGTTCTGCAGAACCAGCTTACAGAACCGACCTTGGAGCG
CAATGTCCTGGAAAGAATTCATGCCCCGGTGCTCGACACGTCGAAAGAGGAACAACTCAAACTCAGGTAC
CAGATGATGCCCACCGAAGCCAACAAAAGTAGGTACCAGTCTCGTAAAGTAGAAAATCAGAAAGCCATAA
CCACTGAGCGACTACTGTCAGGACTACGACTGTATAACTCTGCCACAGATCAGCCAGAATGCTATAAGAT
CACCTATCCGAAACCATTGTACTCCAGTAGCGTACCGGCGAACTACTCCGATCCACAGTTCGCTGTAGCT
GTCTGTAACAACTATCTGCATGAGAACTATCCGACAGTAGCATCTTATCAGATTACTGACGAGTACGATG
CTTACTTGGATATGGTAGACGGGACAGTCGCCTGCCTGGATACTGCAACCTTCTGCCCCGCTAAGCTTAG
AAGTTACCCGAAAAAACATGAGTATAGAGCCCCGAATATCCGCAGTGCGGTTCCATCAGCGATGCAGAAC
ACGCTACAAAATGTGCTCATTGCCGCAACTAAAAGAAATTGCAACGTCACGCAGATGCGTGAACTGCCAA
CACTGGACTCAGCGACATTCAATGTCGAATGCTTTCGAAAATATGCATGTAATGACGAGTATTGGGAGGA
GTTCGCTCGGAAGCCAATTAGGATTACCACTGAGTTTGTCACCGCATATGTAGCTAGACTGAAAGGCCCT
AAGGCCGCCGCACTATTTGCAAAGACGTATAATTTGGTCCCATTGCAAGAAGTGCCTATGGATAGATTCG
TCATGGACATGAAAAGAGACGTGAAAGTTACACCAGGCACGAAACACACAGAAGAAAGACCGAAAGTACA
AGTGATACAAGCCGCAGAACCCCTGGCGACTGCTTACTTATGCGGGATTCACCGGGAATTAGTGCGTAGG
CTTACGGCCGTCTTGCTTCCAAACATTCACACGCTTTTTGACATGTCGGCGGAGGATTTTGATGCAATCA
TAGCAGAACACTTCAAGCAAGGCGACCCGGTACTGGAGACGGATATCGCATCATTCGACAAAAGCCAAGA
CGACGCTATGGCGTTAACCGGTCTGATGATCTTGGAGGACCTGGGTGTGGATCAACCACTACTCGACTTG
ATCGAGTGCGCCTTTGGAGAAATATCATCCACCCATCTACCTACGGGTACTCGTTTTAAATTCGGGGCGA
TGATGAAATCCGGAATGTTCCTCACACTTTTTGTCAACACAGTTTTGAATGTCGTTATCGCCAGCAGAGT
ACTAGAAGAGCGGCTTAAAACGTCCAGATGTGCAGCGTTCATTGGCGACGACAACATCATACATGGAGTA
GTATCTGACAAAGAAATGGCTGAGAGGTGCGCCACCTGGCTCAACATGGAGGTTAAGATCATCGACGCAG
TCATCGGTGAGAGACCACCTTACTTCTGCGGCGGATTTATCTTGCAAGATTCGGTTACTTCCACAGCGTG
CCGCGTGGCGGATCCCCTGAAAAGGCTGTTTAAGTTGGGTAAACCGCTCCCAGCCGACGACGAGCAAGAC
GAAGACAGAAGACGCGCTCTGCTAGATGAAACAAAGGCGTGGTTTAGAGTAGGTATAACAGGCACTTTAG
CAGTGGCCGTGACGACCCGGTATGAGGTAGACAATATTACACCTGTCCTACTGGCATTGAGAACTTTTGC
CCAGAGCAAAAGAGCATTCCAAGCCATCAGAGGGGAAATAAAGCATCTCTACGGTGGTCCTAAATAGTCA
GCATAGTACATTTCATCTGACTAATACCACAACACCACCACCTCTAGAGCCACCATGGCACTTCCCAGAT
GCATGTGGCCAAATTATGTTTGGAGAGCTATGATGGCATGTGTGGTCCACAGGGGATCCGGTGCCCCATT
GACTCTCTGCTTGTTGGGATGTTTGCTACAGACTTTTCACGTACTCTCTCAAAAGTATCCATACGACGTT
CCGGACTACGCAGTCGACTTGGATGATGTAGACCCATTGGTTACTACTAACTTTGGCAAGATTAGGGGAA
TTAAGAAAGAACTCAATAATGAAATTTTGGGTCCTGTCATTCAGTTTCTTGGGGTTCCATATGCCGCTCC
ACCAACAGGAGAACATCGTTTCCAGCCTCCAGAACCACCATCTCCCTGGTCTGACATCCGGAACGCCACT
CAGTTTGCTCCTGTATGTCCCCAGAATATCATTGATGGCAGATTGCCTGAAGTTATGCTTCCTGTGTGGT
TCACTAATAACTTGGATGTGGTTTCATCATACGTCCAAGACCAGAGTGAAGACTGTCTATACTTAAACAT
CTATGTCCCAACTGAAGATGGTCCCCTTACAAAGAAACACACAGATGATTTAGGTGATAATGACGGTGCT
GAAGATGAAGATATTCGGGACAGTGGGGGTCCCAAACCAGTGATGGTGTACATCCATGGCGGCTCTTACA
TGGAAGGTACTGGAAATCTGTATGATGGGAGTGTCTTGGCAAGCTATGGCAATGTGATCGTCATCACAGT
CAACTATCGGCTTGGGGTACTTGGCTTCTTGAGCACAGGGGATCAGGCTGCCAAAGGAAACTACGGGCTC
CTTGACCTCATCCAGGCCCTAAGATGGACCAGCGAGAACATTGGGTTCTTTGGTGGTGACCCCTTGCGAA
TCACTGTGTTTGGATCAGGCGCTGGGGGTTCATGTGTCAACCTGCTGACTTTATCCCATTATTCTGAAGG
TAACCGTTGGAGCAATTCAACCAAAGGACTTTTTCAACGAGCAATAGCTCAGAGTGGAACAGCCCTTTCC
AGCTGGGCTGTTAGTTTCCAGCCTGCAAAATACGCTAGAATTCTGGCCACAAAAGTTGGCTGCAATGTTT
CAGATACAGTAGAGTTAGTAGAATGCCTGCAGAAGAAGCCTTACAAAGAACTTGTTGATCAAGATGTTCA
ACCAGCCCGATACCACATAGCCTTTGGACCTGTGATCGATGGTGATGTAATACCAGATGACCCTCAGATA
CTGATGGAACAAGGAGAGTTCCTCAACTATGATATAATGTTGGGAGTTAACCAAGGGGAAGGGTTGAAGT
TTGTCGAAAATATAGTAGATAGTGATGATGGTGTATCAGCCAGTGATTTCGACTTTGCTGTTTCTAATTT
TGTTGATAATTTATATGGATATCCTGAAGGCAAAGATGTTTTGAGAGAAACCATTAAATTCATGTATACT
GACTGGGCTGATCGCCATAATCCTGAAACTAGAAGGAAGACATTGTTGGCTTTGTTTACGGACCATCAAT
GGGTAGCACCTGCTGTGGCCACAGCAGACCTTCACTCGAACTTTGGCTCACCTACATACTTCTATGCCTT
TTATCATCATTGCCAAACAGATCAAGTTCCAGCTTGGGCTGATGCAGCTCATGGGGATGAGGTTCCCTAT
GTGTTGGGAATCCCCATGATTGGCCCTACAGAGTTATTTCCTTGCAATTTCTCCAAGAATGATGTGATGT
TGAGTGCAGTAGTAATGACATACTGGACGAATTTTGCTAAAACTGGTGACCCAAATCAACCAGTTCCTCA
AGACACAAAATTCATCCATACCAAACCCAACCGCTTTGAAGAAGTAGCATGGACCAGATATTCCCAGAAA
GACCAGCTTTATCTCCATATTGGATTAAAACCGAGAGTTAAAGAGCATTACAGAGCCAATAAGGTAAATC
TCTGGCTGGAGCTGGTACCTCATCTGCATAATCTCAATGACATTTCTCAGTATACCTCGACAACAACTAA
AGTGCCATCCACGGACATCACTCTCAGACCTACAAGGAAGAATTCCACACCAGTCACATCAGCCTTTCCC
ACTGCCAAACAGGATGATCCCAAGCAACAACCAAGCCCCTTCTCGGTGGATCAGAGGGACTACTCCACAG
AGCTAAGTGTCACTATCGCAGTGGGGGCCTCTCTGCTGTTTCTCAACATCTTGGCTTTTGCAGCCCTGTA
CTACAAGAAGGATAAGAGGAGACATGATGTCCACCGGAGGTGCAGCCCTCAGCGCACGACCACCAACGAC
CTAACCCATGCTCCAGAAGAGGAAATTATGTCTCTCCAAATGAAGCACACTGACTTGGATCACGAGTGTG
AGTCCATCCATCCACATGAGGTGGTTCTTCGGACCGCCTGTCCCCCAGATTATACTCTAGCTATGAGGAG
GTCACCTGATGATATTCCACTAATGACACCTAACACCATCACAATGATTCCCAACACTATACCAGGGATT
CAGCCCTTACATACATTCAACACATTTACTGGAGGACAGAATAATACACTGCCCCATCCCCACCCACACC
CCCATTCACATTCAACAACCAGGGTATAGGCATGCAGGCCTTAAAGCATCTCTACGGTGGTCCTAAATAG
TCAGCATAGTACATTTCATCTGACTAATACCACAACACCACCACCTCTAGTAGAGGCGCGCCACCATGGT
GAGCAAGGGCGAGGAGGATAACATGGCCATCATCAAGGAGTTCATGCGCTTCAAGGTGCACATGGAGGGC
TCCGTGAACGGCCACGAGTTCGAGATCGAGGGCGAGGGCGAGGGCCGCCCCTACGAGGGCACCCAGACCG
CCAAGCTGAAGGTGACCAAGGGTGGCCCCCTGCCCTTCGCCTGGGACATCCTGTCCCCTCAGTTCATGTA
CGGCTCCAAGGCCTACGTGAAGCACCCCGCCGACATCCCCGACTACTTGAAGCTGTCCTTCCCCGAGGGC
TTCAAGTGGGAGCGCGTGATGAACTTCGAGGACGGCGGCGTGGTGACCGTGACCCAGGACTCCTCCCTGC
AGGACGGCGAGTTCATCTACAAGGTGAAGCTGCGCGGCACCAACTTCCCCTCCGACGGCCCCGTAATGCA
GAAGAAGACCATGGGCTGGGAGGCCTCCTCCGAGCGGATGTACCCCGAGGACGGCGCCCTGAAGGGCGAG
ATCAAGCAGAGGCTGAAGCTGAAGGACGGCGGCCACTACGACGCTGAGGTCAAGACCACCTACAAGGCCA
AGAAGCCCGTGCAGCTGCCCGGCGCCTACAACGTCAACATCAAGTTGGACATCACCTCCCACAACGAGGA
CTACACCATCGTGGAACAGTACGAACGCGCCGAGGGCCGCCACTCCACCGGCGGCATGGACGAGCTGTAC
AAGTCTTAGAGGGGCCCAATGATCCGACCAGCAAAACTCGATGTACTTCCGAGGAACTGATGTGCATAAT
GCATCAGGCTGGTACATTAGATCCCCGCTTACCGCGGGCAATATAGCAACACTAAAAACTCGATGTACTT
CCGAGGAAGCGCAGTGCATAATG
